Addgene plasmid #44481: pCFJ910
Depositing lab: Erik Jorgensen. Depositing organization: University of Utah. Publication: Random and targeted transgene insertion in Caenorhabditis elegans using a modified Mos1 transposon. Frokjaer-Jensen C, Davis MW, Sarov M, Taylor J, Flibotte S, LaBella M, Pozniakovsky A, Moerman DG, Jorgensen EM. Nat Methods. 2014 May;11(5):529-34. doi: 10.1038/nmeth.2889. Epub 2014 Mar 16. PubMed 24820376.
Backbone
  Vector backbone: pDESTR4-R3
  Backbone manufacturer: Invitrogen
  Backbone size w/o insert (bp): 2305
  Vector type: Multiple cloning site vector
Growth in bacteria
  Bacterial resistance: Ampicillin, 100 μg/mL
  Growth temperature: 37°C
  Growth strain: Top10
  Copy number: High Copy
Gene/Insert
  Gene/Insert name: Minimal Mos1, NeoR, MCS
  Species: D. melanogaster (fly), C. elegans (nematode); Bacterial
  Insert size (bp): 3191
  Cloning method: Restriction Enzyme; 5′ cloning site NA (unknown if destroyed); 3′ cloning site NA (unknown if destroyed)
  Sequencing primers: 5′ M13rev; 3′ M13-fwd20
Terms and licenses: Academic/Nonprofit Terms; Industry Terms: Not Available to Industry
How to cite: pCFJ910 was a gift from Erik Jorgensen (Addgene plasmid # 44481 ; http://n2t.net/addgene:44481 ; RRID:Addgene_44481)
