[The description below was written by a language model from this plasmid's Addgene catalogue record and pLannotate feature annotations shown in this document.]
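Description:
pCFJ910 is a multiple-cloning-site vector for making transgene insertions in Caenorhabditis elegans with a minimal version of the Drosophila Mos1 (mariner) transposon. It is built on the pDESTR4-R3 backbone and is propagated in E. coli as a high-copy plasmid. The annotated sequence shows a ColE1/pUC-type origin and a β-lactamase (AmpR) gene with its own promoter, which confers ampicillin resistance. Short remnants of lacZα, bom and rop are also detected and are most likely backbone leftovers with no function.

The insert of roughly 3.2 kb is recorded as "Minimal Mos1, NeoR, MCS". In the feature table, two short fragments of the Mos1 transposase coding region lie at either side of the cargo. This is consistent with truncated transposon ends that keep the terminal sequences recognised by the transposase but lack an intact transposase gene, so the enzyme would presumably have to be supplied in trans. Between these ends are a complete neo (nptII) coding sequence and a fragment of a pBluescript-type polylinker into which a transgene of interest can be cloned. The neo gene provides aminoglycoside (neomycin/G418-class) resistance as a selectable marker for transgenic animals. The record does not state the promoter or 3′ regulatory elements driving neo. A small match to C. elegans aex-5 lies downstream of neo, and it may simply reflect nematode genomic sequence used as a regulatory region.

According to the associated publication title, the construct is used for random and targeted transgene insertion in C. elegans. Cargo cloned into the MCS is mobilised into the genome together with the drug-resistance marker.
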