Features (pLannotate 1.2.2; 12 found; start..end, strand, type, name):
    197..286     +  CDS            mariner\T (fragment): MOS1T_DROMA - Experimental evidence at protein level: Swiss-Prot protein existence level 1. Mediates transposition of transposon Mos1 by a 'cut and paste' mechanism. Transposases are sequence-specific nucleases and strand transferases that catalyze transposition through an ordered series of events: sequence-specific binding of transposase to the terminal inverted repeats (IR) present at each end of the transposon, pairing of the transposon IRs in a paired-end complex (PEC), cleavage of one or both DNA strands at each transposon end, capture of target DNA, and strand transfer to insert the tran
    495..512     +  CDS            lacZα (fragment): LacZα fragment of β-galactosidase; lacZ fragment
   1333..2124    +  CDS            neo: KKA2_KLEPN - Also known as kan, nptII. Experimental evidence at protein level: Swiss-Prot protein existence level 1. Resistance to kanamycin, neomycin, paromomycin, ribostamycin, butirosin and gentamicin B. From Klebsiella pneumoniae.
   2577..2729    +  CDS            aex-5 (fragment): AEX5_CAEEL - Also known as kpc-3 From Caenorhabditis elegans.
   2827..2856    -  misc_feature   MCS (fragment): pBluescript multiple cloning site
   2865..3080    +  CDS            mariner\T (fragment): MOS1T_DROMA - Experimental evidence at protein level: Swiss-Prot protein existence level 1. Mediates transposition of transposon Mos1 by a 'cut and paste' mechanism. Transposases are sequence-specific nucleases and strand transferases that catalyze transposition through an ordered series of events: sequence-specific binding of transposase to the terminal inverted repeats (IR) present at each end of the transposon, pairing of the transposon IRs in a paired-end complex (PEC), cleavage of one or both DNA strands at each transposon end, capture of target DNA, and strand transfer to insert the tran
   3192..3309    +  CDS            lacZα (fragment): LacZα fragment of β-galactosidase; lacZ fragment
   3315..3414    -  misc_feature   bom (fragment): basis of mobility region from pBR322
   3516..3551    -  CDS            rop (fragment): Rop protein, which maintains plasmids at low copy number; rop
   3646..3750    +  promoter       AmpR promoter: bla
   3751..4611    +  CDS            AmpR: β-lactamase; bla; confers resistance to ampicillin, carbenicillin, and related antibiotics
   4782..5370    +  rep_origin     ori: high-copy-number ColE1/pMB1/pBR322/pUC origin of replication
>Addgene plasmid #44481 | pCFJ910 | depositor full sequence | sequence record 60715 | pCFJ910 sequence 5496 bps
GCACCGTACGTCTCGAGGAATTCTATCAGGTGTACAAGTATGAAATGTCGTTTCGAACATATAGATGTCT
CGCAAACGTAAATATTTATCGATTGTCATAAAACTTTGACCTTGTGAAGTGTCAACCTTGACTGTCGAAC
CACCATAGTTTGGCGCGAATTGAGCGTCATAATTGTTTACTCTCAGTGCAGTCAACATGTCGAGTTTCGT
GCCGAATAAAGAGCAAACGCGGACAGTATTAATTTTCTGTTTTCATTTGAAGAAAACAGCTGCGGCCGGA
TCCAGGAAACAGCTATGACCATGATTACGCCAAGCTACGTAATACGACTCACTAGTGGGCAGATCTTCGA
ATGCATCGCGCGCACCGTACGTCTCGAGGAATTCCTGCAGGATATCTGGATCCACGAAGCTTCCCATGGT
GACGTCACCGGTTCTAGATACCTAGGTGAGCTCTGGTACCCTCTAGTCAAGGCCTTAAGTGAGTCGTATT
ACGGACTGGCCGTCGTTTTACAGGCCGGATGGGCCATGGCACCTTAACATTTCTAAATTTTAGTTTAATA
AAAAAATTTTAAAATAATACGAGTTTTGAGACTAACTTTCAATAAAAACCAAAAAATTGCTTCAAAAAAG
AGCTCGCGCCGATTTACGATAAACACAGCGCGCTACGACACTCCGAAAACCGCGCCGCACCATTACATTC
TCCGCCCCACCGCACGGTTTGCGGAAGGCGATGAAATTGCTGGGCCTAAAATTTTAACCCTTTTTTTCCC
GTTTTTCAACTGTTTTCCCGATTTTTTCGATATTTTTTTCAGGTTTTTAGTTAGAAAAGTATATAAAAAT
TGCATTATTTGTAGTTTTCGCTCGTAATTTGTGATAGAAAACGGCCAATTTGCCTAGATTTGTGATTCTA
CCAAGTGGAATTTTTGGGAAAATATCAATATTCCACGATTTTTATTCAAATCATAACGTTTCGAAATTAT
CAGCTTAAATAAAACTAAAATAAATAATAAAATACTAAAAACCCTGAATTTCTCGGTTCTCGGTTCAGCT
TGAGTTCGTTCTATACACGTTATCGATTTTTGTCATTTCGTTTAATCATGGGTTTTGATTCATTTTAAAT
ATGAAATTTGATTTATTCCTCGTTTCGAAGTTGGTTTGTCTTGTCCGGCCGGTAAACAAATGTTATTAAA
AAAAATAATAAATTTCGAAATTTTTCGTAATGTTCCGCAATCGTGTTTTTCCGTTTATCTCGTCTTCCCT
TCCTTCAAATATACTATTTATTTTCTCAATTCACATATTTTCAGCCAGCCCTGCTCAACAAGTGGAATAA
AAATGATTGAACAAGATGGATTGCACGCAGGTTCTCCGGCCGCTTGGGTGGAGAGGCTATTCGGCTATGA
CTGGGCACAACAGACAATCGGCTGCTCTGATGCCGCCGTGTTCCGGCTGTCAGCGCAGGGGCGCCCGGTT
CTTTTTGTCAAGACCGACCTGTCCGGTGCCCTGAATGAACTGCAGGACGAGGCAGCGCGGCTATCGTGGC
TGGCCACGACGGGCGTTCCTTGCGCAGCTGTGCTCGACGTTGTCACTGAAGCGGGAAGGGACTGGCTGCT
ATTGGGCGAAGTGCCGGGGCAGGATCTCCTGTCATCTCACCTTGCTCCTGCCGAGAAAGTATCCATCATG
GCTGATGCAATGCGGCGGCTGCATACGCTTGATCCGGCTACCTGCCCATTCGACCACCAAGCGAAACATC
GCATCGAGCGAGCACGTACTCGGATGGAAGCCGGTCTTGTCGATCAGGATGATCTGGACGAAGAGCATCA
GGGGCTCGCACCAGCCGAACTGTTCGCCAGGCTCAAGGCGCGCATGCCCGACGGCGAGGATCTCGTCGTG
ACCCATGGCGATGCCTGCTTGCCGAATATCATGGTGGAAAATGGCCGCTTTTCTGGATTCATCGACTGTG
GCCGGCTGGGTGTGGCGGACCGCTATCAGGACATAGCGTTGGCTACCCGTGATATTGCTGAAGAGCTTGG
CGGCGAATGGGCTGACCGCTTCCTCGTGCTTTACGGTATCGCCGCTCCCGATTCGCAGCGCATCGCCTTC
TATCGCCTTCTTGACGAGTTCTTCTGAGTCCAATTACTCTTCAACATCCCTACATGCTCTTTCTCCCTGT
GCTCCCACCCCCTATTTTTGTTATTATCAAAAAACTTCTCTTAATTTCTTTGTTTTTTAGCTTCTTTTAA
GCCACCTCTAACAATGAAATTGTGTAGATTCAAAAATAGAATTAATTCGTAATAAAAAGTCGAAAAAAAT
TGTGCTCCCTCCCCCCATTAATAATAATTCTATCCCAAAATCTACACAATGTTCTGTGTACACTTCTTAT
GTTTTTTACTTCTGATAAATTTTTTTGAAACATCATAGAAAAAACCGCACACAAAATACCTTATCATATG
TTACGTTTCAGTTTATGACCGCAATTTTTATTTCTTCGCACGTCTGGGCCTCTCATGACGTCAAATCATG
CTCATCGTGAAAAAGTTTTGGAGTATTTTTGGAATTTTTCAATCAAGTGAAAGTTTATGAAATTAATTTT
CCTGCTTTTGCTTTTTGGGGTTTCCCCTATTGTTTGTCAAGATTTCGAGGACGGCGTTTTTCTTGCTAAA
ATCACAAGTATTGATGAGCACGATGCAAGAAAGATCGGAAGAAGGTTTGGGTTTGAGGCTCAGTGGAAGG
TGAGTAGAAGTTGATAATTTGAAAGTGGAGTAGTGTCTATGGGGTTTTTGCCTTAAATGACAGAATACAT
TCCCAATATACCAAACATAACTGTTTCTCGAGGTCGACGGTATCGATAAGCTTGATCCGGATCTGCGGCT
TACTCACCAGACCTGGCCCCATCCGATTACCACCTATTCGCTTCGATGGGACACGCACTCGCTGAGCAGC
GCTTCGATTCTTACGAAAGTGTGAAAAAATGGCTCGATGAATGGTTCGCCGCAAAAGACGATGAGTTCTA
CTGGCGTGGAATCCACAAATTGCCCGAGAGATGGGAAAAATGTGTAGCTAGCGACGGCAAATACTTTGAA
TAAATGATTTTTTCTTTTTCCACAAAATTTAACGTGTTTTTTGATTTAAAAAAAACGACATTTCATACTT
GTACACCTGATATCTAGATACCTAGGTGAGCTCTGGTACCCCCCTGGCGTTACCCAACTTAATCGCCTTG
CAGCACATCCCCCTTTCGCCAGCTGGCGTAATAGCGAAGAGGCCCGCACCGATCGCCCTTCCCAACAGTT
GCGCAGCCTGAATGGCGAATGGCGCCTGATGCGGTATTTTCTCCTTACGCATCTGTGCGGTATTTCACAC
CGCATATGGTGCACTCTCAGTGCAATCTGCTCTGATGCCGCATAGTTAAGCCAGCCCCGACACCCGCCAA
CACCCGCTGACGCGCCCTGACGGGCTTGTCTGCTCCCGGCATCCGCTTACAGACAAGCTGTGACCGTCTC
CGGGAGCTGCATGTGTCAGAGGTTTTCACCGTCATCACCGAAACGCGCGAGACGAAAGGGCCTCGTGATA
CGCCTATTTTTATAGGTTAATGTCATGATAATAATGGTTTCTTAGACGTCAGGTGGCACTTTTCGGGGAA
ATGTGCGCGGAACCCCTATTTGTTTATTTTTCTAAATACATTCAAATATGTATCCGCTCATGAGACAATA
ACCCTGATAAATGCTTCAATAATATTGAAAAAGGAAGAGTATGAGTATTCAACATTTCCGTGTCGCCCTT
ATTCCCTTTTTTGCGGCATTTTGCCTTCCTGTTTTTGCTCACCCAGAAACGCTGGTGAAAGTAAAAGATG
CTGAAGATCAGTTGGGTGCACGAGTGGGTTACATCGAACTGGATCTCAACAGCGGTAAGATCCTTGAGAG
TTTTCGCCCCGAAGAACGTTTTCCAATGATGAGCACTTTTAAAGTTCTGCTATGTGGCGCGGTATTATCC
CGTATTGACGCCGGGCAAGAGCAACTCGGTCGCCGCATACACTATTCTCAGAATGACTTGGTTGAGTACT
CACCAGTCACAGAAAAGCATCTTACGGATGGCATGACAGTAAGAGAATTATGCAGTGCTGCCATAACCAT
GAGTGATAACACTGCGGCCAACTTACTTCTGACAACGATCGGAGGACCGAAGGAGCTAACCGCTTTTTTG
CACAACATGGGGGATCATGTAACTCGCCTTGATCGTTGGGAACCGGAGCTGAATGAAGCCATACCAAACG
ACGAGCGTGACACCACGATGCCTGTAGCAATGGCAACAACGTTGCGCAAACTATTAACTGGCGAACTACT
TACTCTAGCTTCCCGGCAACAATTAATAGACTGGATGGAGGCGGATAAAGTTGCAGGACCACTTCTGCGC
TCGGCCCTTCCGGCTGGCTGGTTTATTGCTGATAAATCTGGAGCCGGTGAGCGTGGGTCTCGCGGTATCA
TTGCAGCACTGGGGCCAGATGGTAAGCCCTCCCGTATCGTAGTTATCTACACGACGGGGAGTCAGGCAAC
TATGGATGAACGAAATAGACAGATCGCTGAGATAGGTGCCTCACTGATTAAGCATTGGTAACTGTCAGAC
CAAGTTTACTCATATATACTTTAGATTGATTTAAAACTTCATTTTTAATTTAAAAGGATCTAGGTGAAGA
TCCTTTTTGATAATCTCATGACCAAAATCCCTTAACGTGAGTTTTCGTTCCACTGAGCGTCAGACCCCGT
AGAAAAGATCAAAGGATCTTCTTGAGATCCTTTTTTTCTGCGCGTAATCTGCTGCTTGCAAACAAAAAAA
CCACCGCTACCAGCGGTGGTTTGTTTGCCGGATCAAGAGCTACCAACTCTTTTTCCGAAGGTAACTGGCT
TCAGCAGAGCGCAGATACCAAATACTGTCCTTCTAGTGTAGCCGTAGTTAGGCCACCACTTCAAGAACTC
TGTAGCACCGCCTACATACCTCGCTCTGCTAATCCTGTTACCAGTGGCTGCTGCCAGTGGCGATAAGTCG
TGTCTTACCGGGTTGGACTCAAGACGATAGTTACCGGATAAGGCGCAGCGGTCGGGCTGAACGGGGGGTT
CGTGCACACAGCCCAGCTTGGAGCGAACGACCTACACCGAACTGAGATACCTACAGCGTGAGCTATGAGA
AAGCGCCACGCTTCCCGAAGGGAGAAAGGCGGACAGGTATCCGGTAAGCGGCAGGGTCGGAACAGGAGAG
CGCACGAGGGAGCTTCCAGGGGGAAACGCCTGGTATCTTTATAGTCCTGTCGGGTTTCGCCACCTCTGAC
TTGAGCGTCGATTTTTGTGATGCTCGTCAGGGGGGCGGAGCCTATGGAAAAACGCCAGCAACGCGGCCTT
TTTACGGTTCCTGGTCTTTTGCTGGCCTTTTGCTCACATGTTCTTTCCTGCGTTATCCCCTGATTCTGTG
GATAACCGTATTACCGCCTTTGAGTGAGCTGATACC
