>Addgene plasmid #44481 | pCFJ910 | addgene partial sequence | sequence record 63115 | Neo-R 5'-GCCCAGTCATAGCCGAATAG-3'
ATCCATCTTGTTCAATCATTTTTATTCCACTTGTTGAGCAGGGCTGGCTGAAAATATGTGAATTGAGAAA
ATAAATAGTATATTTGAAGGAAGGGAAGACGAGATAAACGGAAAAACACGATTGCGGAACATTACGAAAA
ATTTCGAAATTTATTATTTTTTTTAATAACATTTGTTTACCGGCCGGACAAGACAAACCAACTTCGAAAC
GAGGAATAAATCAAATTTCATATTTAAAATGAATCAAAACCCATGATTAAACGAAATGACAAAAATCGAT
AACGTGTATAGAACGAACTCAAGCTGAACCGAGAACCGAGAAATTCAGGGTTTTTAGTATTTTATTATTT
ATTTTAGTTTTATTTAAGCTGATAATTTCGAAACGTTATGATTTGAATAAAAATCGTGGAATATTGATAT
TTTCCCAAAAATTCCACTTGGTAGAATCACAAATCTAGGCAAATTGGCCGTTTTCTATCACAAATTACGA
GCGAAAACTACAAATAATGCAATTTTTATATACTTTTCTAACTAAAAACCTGAAAAAAATATCGAAAAAA
TCGGGAAAACAGTTGAAAAACGGGAAAAAAAGGGTTAAAATTTTAGGCCCAGCAATTTCATCGCCTTCCG
CAAACCGTGCGGTGGGGCGGAGAATGTAATGGTGCGGCGCGGTTTTCGGAGTGTCGTAGCGCGCTGTGTT
TATCGTAAATCGGCGCGAGCTCTTTT
