>Addgene plasmid #44481 | pCFJ910 | addgene partial sequence | sequence record 63825 | Mos1minpro-R 5'-AGCAGCGCTTCGATTCTTAC-3'
GGTTCGCCGCAAAAGACGATGAGTTCTACTGGCGTGGAATCCACAAATTGCCCGAGAGATGGGAAAAATG
TGTAGCTAGCGACGGCAAATACTTTGAATAAATGATTTTTTCTTTTTCCACAAAATTTAACGTGTTTTTT
GATTTAAAAAAAACGACATTTCATACTTGTACACCTGATATCTAGATACCTAGGTGAGCTCTGGTACCCC
CCTGGCGTTACCCAACTTAATCGCCTTGCAGCACATCCCCCTTTCGCCAGCTGGCGTAATAGCGAAGAGG
CCCGCACCGATCGCCCTTCCCAACAGTTGCGCAGCCTGAATGGCGAATGGCGCCTGATGCGGTATTTTCT
CCTTACGCATCTGTGCGGTATTTCACACCGCATATGGTGCACTCTCAGTGCAATCTGCTCTGATGCCGCA
TAGTTAAGCCAGCCCCGACACCCGCCAACACCCGCTGACGCGCCCTGACGGGCTTGTCTGCTCCCGGCAT
CCGCTTACAGACAAGCTGTGACCGTCTCCGGGAGCTGCATGTGTCAGAGGTTTTCACCGTCATCACCGAA
ACGCGCGAGACGAAAGGGCCTCGTGATACGCCTATTTTTATAGGTTAATGTCATGATAATAATGGTTTCT
TAGACGTCAGGTGGCACTTTTCGGGGAAATGTGCGCGGAACCCCTATTTGTTTATTTTTCTAAATACATT
CAAATATGTATCCGCTCATGAGACAATAACCCTGATAAATGCTTCAATAATATTGAAAAAGGAAGAGTAT
GAGTATTCAACATTTCCGTGTCGCCCTTATTCCCTTTTTTGCGGCA
