>Addgene plasmid #44481 | pCFJ910 | addgene partial sequence | sequence record 64583 | M13rev
ACTCACTAGTGGGCAGATCTTCGAATGCATCGCGCGCACCGTACGTCTCGAGGAATTCCTGCAGGATATC
TGGATCCACGAAGCTTCCCATGGTGACGTCACCGGTTCTAGATACCTAGGTGAGCTCTGGTACCCTCTAG
TCAAGGCCTTAAGTGAGTCGTATTACGGACTGGCCGTCGTTTTACAGGCCGGATGGGCCATGGCACCTTA
ACATTTCTAAATTTTAGTTTAATAAAAAAATTTTAAAATAATACGAGTTTTGAGACTAACTTTCAATAAA
AACCAAAAAATTGCTTCAAAAAAGAGCTCGCGCCGATTTACGATAAACACAGCGCGCTACGACACTCCGA
AAACCGCGCCGCACCATTACATTCTCCGCCCCACCGCACGGTTTGCGGAAGGCGATGAAATTGCTGGGCC
TAAAATTTTAACCCTTTTTTTCCCGTTTTTCAACTGTTTTCCCGATTTTTTCGATATTTTTTTCAGGTTT
TTAGTTAGAAAAGTATATAAAAATTGCATTATTTGTAGTTTTCGCTCGTAATTTGTGATAGAAAACGGCC
AATTTGCCTAGATTTGTGATTCTACCAAGTGGAATTTTTGGGAAAATATCAATATTCCACGATTTTTATT
CAAATCATAACGTTTCGAAATTATCAGCTTAAATAAAACTAAAATAAATAATAAAATACTAAAAACCCTG
AATTTCTCGGTTCTCGGTTCAGCTTGAGTTCGTTCTATACACGTTATCGATTTTTGTCATTTCGTTTAAT
CATGGGTTTTGATTCATTTTAAATATGAAATTTGATTTATTCCTCGTTTCGAAGTTGGTTTGTCTTGTCC
GGCCGGTAAACAATG
